>Addgene plasmid #171348 | pFTK076 | addgene full sequence | sequence record 365604 | Addgene NGS Result
GTGGCTCTTCAGTGGACGAAAGGGCCTCGTGATACGCCTATTTTTATAGGTTAATGTCATGATAATAATG
GTTTCTTAGACGTCAGGTGGCACTTTTCGGGGAAATGTGCGCGGAACCCCTATTTGTTTATTTTTCTAAA
TACATTCAAATATGTATCCGCTCATGAGACAATAACCCTGATAAATGCTTCAATAATATTGAAAAAGGAA
GAGTATGCGCTCACGCAACTGGTCCAGAACCTTGACCGAACGCAGCGGTGGTAACGGCGCAGTGGCGGTT
TTCATGGCTTGTTATGACTGTTTTTTTTTGGGGTACAGTCTATGCCTCGGGCATCCAAGCAGCAAGCGCG
TTACGCCGTGGGTCGATGTTTGATGTTATGGAGCAGCAACGATGTTACGCAGCAGGGCAGTCGCCCTAAA
ACAAAGTTAAACATCATGAGGGAAGCGGTGATCGCCGAAGTATCGACTCAACTATCAGAGGTAGTTGGCG
TCATCGAGCGCCATCTCGAACCGACGTTGCTGGCCGTACATTTGTACGGCTCCGCAGTGGATGGCGGCCT
GAAGCCACACAGCGATATTGATTTGCTGGTTACGGTGACCGTAAGGCTTGATGAAACAACGCGGCGAGCT
TTGATCAACGACCTTTTGGAAACTTCGGCTTCCCCTGGAGAGAGCGAGATTCTCCGCGCTGTAGAAGTCA
CCATTGTTGTGCACGACGACATCATTCCGTGGCGTTATCCAGCTAAGCGCGAACTGCAATTTGGAGAATG
GCAGCGCAATGACATTCTTGCAGGTATCTTCGAGCCAGCCACGATCGACATTGATCTGGCTATCTTGCTG
ACAAAAGCAAGAGAACATAGCGTTGCCTTGGTAGGTCCAGCGGCGGAGGAACTCTTTGATCCGGTTCCTG
AACAGGATCTATTTGAGGCGCTAAATGAAACCTTAACGCTATGGAACTCGCCGCCCGACTGGGCTGGCGA
TGAGCGAAATGTAGTGCTTACGTTGTCCCGCATTTGGTACAGCGCAGTAACCGGCAAAATCGCGCCGAAG
GATGTCGCTGCCGACTGGGCAATGGAGCGCCTGCCGGCCCAGTATCAGCCCGTCATACTTGAAGCTAGAC
AGGCTTATCTTGGACAAGAAGAAGATCGCTTGGCCTCGCGCGCAGATCAGTTGGAAGAATTTGTCCATTA
CGTAAAAGGCGAGATCACCAAGGTAGTCGGCAAATAACTGTCAGACCAAGTTTACTCATATATACTTTAG
ATTGATTTAAAACTTCATTTTTAATTTAAAAGGATCTAGGTGAAGATCCTTTTTGATAATCTCATGACCA
AAATCCCTTAACGTGAGTTTTCGTTCCACTGAGCGTCAGACCCCGTAGAAAAGATCAAAGGATCTTCTTG
AGATCCTTTTTTTCTGCGCGTAATCTGCTGCTTGCAAACAAAAAAACCACCGCTACCAGCGGTGGTTTGT
TTGCCGGATCAAGAGCTACCAACTCTTTTTCCGAAGGTAACTGGCTTCAGCAGAGCGCAGATACCAAATA
CTGTTCTTCTAGTGTAGCCGTAGTTAGGCCACCACTTCAAGAACTCTGTAGCACCGCCTACATACCTCGC
TCTGCTAATCCTGTTACCAGTGGCTGCTGCCAGTGGCGATAAGTCGTGTCTTACCGGGTTGGACTCAAGA
CGATAGTTACCGGATAAGGCGCAGCGGTCGGGCTGAACGGGGGGTTCGTGCACACAGCCCAGCTTGGAGC
GAACGACCTACACCGAACTGAGATACCTACAGCGTGAGCTATGAGAAAGCGCCACGCTTCCCGAAGGGAG
AAAGGCGGACAGGTATCCGGTAAGCGGCAGGGTCGGAACAGGAGAGCGCACGAGGGAGCTTCCAGGGGGA
AACGCCTGGTATCTTTATAGTCCTGTCGGGTTTCGCCACCTCTGACTTGAGCGTCGATTTTTGTGATGCT
CGTCAGGGGGGCGGAGCCTATGGAAAAACGCCAGCAACGCGGCCTTTTTACGGTTCCTGGCCTTTTGCTG
GCCTTTTGCTCACATGTTCTTTCCTGCGTTATCCCCTGATTCTGTGGATAACCGTATTACCGCCTTTGAG
TGAGCTGATACCGCTCGCCGCAGCCGAACGACCGAGCGCAGCGAGTCAGTGAGCGAGGAAGCGGAAGAGC
GCCCAATACGCAAACCGCCTCTCCCCGCGCGTTGGCCGATTCATTAATCACTCTGTGGTCTCAGCTTACT
TCTTTATCGGTTCTCTCTTACGACTTTTTGAATGGAACGTTTCCTTCTTCTCAGGCGGGCCTATCTTTGG
GCCGAAGCTCTTTTCCTTGTACTGTAGGACCTGGTTGATAATGATTCCCAAAAAGACATCCAGCATGTCA
GTTACTTGCATTCGTCAGTCTATACAAAAGCAATGGTTTAGAGAAATTTTGAACTTTATACATGGTTTTA
TTTGTTGCTTCACGGCCGTACCTTCTGGAAATCCACGGTAGGAGTGTCAATTTGCGTTTTTGATAATCCT
TCCAAGGTTCTTCTCGAAGTAGTTGTTCTATAATTGCTTCACAGCTACCATGGAACATCCCAAGCACCGC
TTGAGACCACGAA
Features (pLannotate 1.2.2; 6 found; start..end, strand, type, name):
    110..214     +  promoter       AmpR promoter: bla
    205..285     -  CDS            int (fragment): INT2_ECOLX - Protein inferred from homology: Swiss-Prot protein existence level 3. Putative integrase believed to be involved in the insertion of antibiotic resistance genes into plasmids and transposons. From Escherichia coli.
    373..429     +  CDS            GmR (fragment): gentamycin acetyltransferase; aacC1; confers resistance to gentamycin
    436..1224    +  CDS            aadA: S3AD_ECOLX - Experimental evidence at protein level: Swiss-Prot protein existence level 1. Mediates bacterial resistance to the antibiotics streptomycin and spectinomycin. From Escherichia coli.
   1398..1986    +  rep_origin     ori: high-copy-number ColE1/pMB1/pBR322/pUC origin of replication
   2169..2218    +  CDS            lacI (fragment): lac repressor; lacI; The lac repressor binds to the lac operator to inhibit transcription in E. coli. This inhibition can be relieved by adding lactose or isopropyl-β-D-thiogalactopyranoside (IPTG).
