[The description below was written by a language model from this plasmid's Addgene catalogue record and pLannotate feature annotations shown in this document.]
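Description:
pFTK076 is a level 0 (LVL0) part plasmid from the Fungal Modular Cloning ToolKit, a synthetic-biology collection for assembling expression constructs in filamentous fungi. It is built on the pICH41276 backbone, a small MoClo-style entry vector, and the sequenced plasmid is about 2.6 kb. It is maintained in E. coli at high copy number through a ColE1/pUC-type origin of replication. Selection relies on spectinomycin resistance from the aadA adenylyltransferase gene, which lies downstream of an annotated bla (AmpR) promoter. The short integrase, gentamicin acetyltransferase and lacI fragments in the feature table appear to be remnants of the resistance cassette's origin and of the former cloning region. None of them is a functional gene.

The payload is a single regulatory part, the Ttif35 terminator of the locus Pc22g19890. The record gives the source species only broadly as Penicillium, Aspergillus or other fungal sources. The automated annotation does not detect this insert, so its exact coordinates and flanking cloning sites are not given in the feature table. It presumably occupies the unannotated region outside the marker and origin. The plasmid carries no promoter, coding sequence or fungal selection marker of its own, so it is a storage and donor vector, not an expression construct, despite the catalogue's broad vector-type labels.

In a modular cloning hierarchy, level 0 parts such as this one are normally combined with promoter and coding-sequence parts to build complete transcription units. Those units can then be assembled into multigene constructs. Here the part would supply the transcription termination element for genes expressed in fungal hosts.
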