Addgene plasmid #171348: pFTK076
Purpose: Part Plasmid Entry Vector (LVL0) from the Fungal Modular Cloning ToolKit.
Depositing lab: Arnold Driessen. Depositing organization: University of Groningen. Publication: Modular Synthetic Biology Toolkit for Filamentous Fungi. Mozsik L, Pohl C, Meyer V, Bovenberg RAL, Nygard Y, Driessen AJM. ACS Synth Biol. 2021 Nov 2. doi: 10.1021/acssynbio.1c00260. PubMed 34726388.
Backbone
  Vector backbone: pICH41276
  Vector type: Bacterial Expression, Yeast Expression, Synthetic Biology
Growth in bacteria
  Bacterial resistance: Spectinomycin, 50 μg/mL
  Growth temperature: 37°C
  Growth strain: DH5alpha
  Copy number: High Copy
Gene/Insert
  Gene/Insert name: Ttif35 Pc22g19890 terminator
  Species: Penicillium, Aspergillus, or other fungal sources
  Mutation: n/a
  Cloning method: Restriction Enzyme; 5′ cloning site Unknown (unknown if destroyed)
Terms and licenses: Academic/Nonprofit Terms; Industry Terms: Not Available to Industry
How to cite: pFTK076 was a gift from Arnold Driessen (Addgene plasmid # 171348 ; http://n2t.net/addgene:171348 ; RRID:Addgene_171348)
